>Addgene plasmid #176992 | GLI1_pLENTI-CAG-IRES-GFP | depositor full sequence | sequence record 343046 | Full Sequence
GACCCGACAGGCCCGAAGGAATAGAAGAAGAAGGTGGAGAGAGAGACAGAGACAGATCCATTCGATTAGT
GAACGGATCGGCACTGCGTGCGCCAATTCTGCAGACAAATGGCAGTATTCATCCACAATTTTAAAAGAAA
AGGGGGGATTGGGGGGTACAGTGCAGGGGAAAGAATAGTAGACATAATAGCAACAGACATACAAACTAAA
GAATTACAAAAACAAATTACAAAAATTCAAAATTTTCGGGTTTATTACAGGGACAGCAGAGATCCAGTTT
GGTTAGTACCGGGCCCGCTCTAGCCCTAGATTTAAATCGATGTACGGGCCAGATATACGCGTTGACATTG
ATTATTGACTAGTTATTAATAGTAATCAATTACGGGGTCATTAGTTCATAGCCCATATATGGAGTTCCGC
GTTACATAACTTACGGTAAATGGCCCGCCTGGCTGACCGCCCAACGACCCCCGCCCATTGACGTCAATAA
TGACGTATGTTCCCATAGTAACGCCAATAGGGACTTTCCATTGACGTCAATGGGTGGACTATTTACGGTA
AACTGCCCACTTGGCAGTACATCAAGTGTATCATATGCCAAGTACGCCCCCTATTGACGTCAATGACGGT
AAATGGCCCGCCTGGCATTATGCCCAGTACATGACCTTATGGGACTTTCCTACTTGGCAGTACATCTACG
TATTAGTCATCGCTATTACCATGGGTCGAGGTGAGCCCCACGTTCTGCTTCACTCTCCCCATCTCCCCCC
CCTCCCCACCCCCAATTTTGTATTTATTTATTTTTTAATTATTTTGTGCAGCGATGGGGGCGGGGGGGGG
GGGGGCGCGCGCCAGGCGGGGCGGGGCGGGGCGAGGGGCGGGGCGGGGCGAGGCGGAGAGGTGCGGCGGC
AGCCAATCAGAGCGGCGCGCTCCGAAAGTTTCCTTTTATGGCGAGGCGGCGGCGGCGGCGGCCCTATAAA
AAGCGAAGCGCGCGGCGGGCGGGAGTCGCTGCGTTGCCTTCGCCCCGTGCCCCGCTCCGCGCCGCCTCGC
GCCGCCCGCCCCGGCTCTGACTGACCGCGTTACTCCCACAGGTGAGCGGGCGGGACGGCCCTTCTCCTCC
GGGCTGTAATTAGCGCTTGGTTTAATGACGGCTCGTTTCTTTTCTGTGGCTGCGTGAAAGCCTTAAAGGG
CTCCGGGAGGGCCCTTTGTGCGGGGGGGAGCGGCTCGGGGGGTGCGTGCGTGTGTGTGTGCGTGGGGAGC
GCCGCGTGCGGCCCGCGCTGCCCGGCGGCTGTGAGCGCTGCGGGCGCGGCGCGGGGCTTTGTGCGCTCCG
CGTGTGCGCGAGGGGAGCGCGGCCGGGGGCGGTGCCCCGCGGTGCGGGGGGGCTGCGAGGGGAACAAAGG
CTGCGTGCGGGGTGTGTGCGTGGGGGGGTGAGCAGGGGGTGTGGGCGCGGCGGTCGGGCTGTAACCCCCC
CCTGCACCCCCCTCCCCGAGTTGCTGAGCACGGCCCGGCTTCGGGTGCGGGGCTCCGTGCGGGGCGTGGC
GCGGGGCTCGCCGTGCCGGGCGGGGGGTGGCGGCAGGTGGGGGTGCCGGGCGGGGCGGGGCCGCCTCGGG
CCGGGGAGGGCTCGGGGGAGGGGCGCGGCGGCCCCGGAGCGCCGGCGGCTGTCGAGGCGCGGCGAGCCGC
AGCCATTGCCTTTTATGGTAATCGTGCGAGAGGGCGCAGGGACTTCCTTTGTCCCAAATCTGGCGGAGCC
GAAATCTGGGAGGCGCCGCCGCACCCCCTCTAGCGGGCGCGGGCGAAGCGGTGCGGCGCCGGCAGGAAGG
AAATGGGCGGGGAGGGCCTTCGTGCGTCGCCGCGCCGCCGTCCCCTTCTCCATCTCCAGCCTCGGGGCTG
CCGCAGGGGGACGGCTGCCTTCGGGGGGGACGGGGCAGGGCGGGGTTCGGCTTCTGGCGTGTGACCGGCG
GCTCTAGAGCCTCTGCTAACCATGTTCATGCCTTCTTCTTTTTCCTACAGCTCCTGGGCAACGTGCTGGT
TATTGTGCTGTCTCATCATTTTGGCAAAGAATTCCCCTAGCCGCGGAATCTAGACTGCCGGATCGAATTG
TCGACGAATTCGGATCTGGCCAATCACAAGTTTGTACAAAAAAGTTGGCACCATGTTCAACTCGATGACC
CCACCACCAATCAGTAGCTATGGCGAGCCCTGCTGTCTCCGGCCCCTCCCCAGTCAGGGGGCCCCCAGTG
TGGGGACAGAAGGACTGTCTGGCCCGCCCTTCTGCCACCAAGCTAACCTCATGTCCGGCCCCCACAGTTA
TGGGCCAGCCAGAGAGACCAACAGCTGCACCGAGGGCCCACTCTTTTCTTCTCCCCGGAGTGCAGTCAAG
TTGACCAAGAAGCGGGCACTGTCCATCTCACCTCTGTCGGATGCCAGCCTGGACCTGCAGACGGTTATCC
GCACCTCACCCAGCTCCCTCGTAGCTTTCATCAACTCGCGATGCACATCTCCAGGAGGCTCCTACGGTCA
TCTCTCCATTGGCACCATGAGCCCATCTCTGGGATTCCCAGCCCAGATGAATCACCAAAAAGGGCCCTCG
CCTTCCTTTGGGGTCCAGCCTTGTGGTCCCCATGACTCTGCCCGGGGTGGGATGATCCCACATCCTCAGT
CCCGGGGACCCTTCCCAACTTGCCAGCTGAAGTCTGAGCTGGACATGCTGGTTGGCAAGTGCCGGGAGGA
ACCCTTGGAAGGTGATATGTCCAGCCCCAACTCCACAGGCATACAGGATCCCCTGTTGGGGATGCTGGAT
GGGCGGGAGGACCTCGAGAGAGAGGAGAAGCGTGAGCCTGAATCTGTGTATGAAACTGACTGCCGTTGGG
ATGGCTGCAGCCAGGAATTTGACTCCCAAGAGCAGCTGGTGCACCACATCAACAGCGAGCACATCCACGG
GGAGCGGAAGGAGTTCGTGTGCCACTGGGGGGGCTGCTCCAGGGAGCTGAGGCCCTTCAAAGCCCAGTAC
ATGCTGGTGGTTCACATGCGCAGACACACTGGCGAGAAGCCACACAAGTGCACGTTTGAAGGGTGCCGGA
AGTCATACTCACGCCTCGAAAACCTGAAGACGCACCTGCGGTCACACACGGGTGAGAAGCCATACATGTG
TGAGCACGAGGGCTGCAGTAAAGCCTTCAGCAATGCCAGTGACCGAGCCAAGCACCAGAATCGGACCCAT
TCCAATGAGAAGCCGTATGTATGTAAGCTCCCTGGCTGCACCAAACGCTATACAGATCCTAGCTCGCTGC
GAAAACATGTCAAGACAGTGCATGGTCCTGACGCCCATGTGACCAAACGGCACCGTGGGGATGGCCCCCT
GCCTCGGGCACCATCCATTTCTACAGTGGAGCCCAAGAGGGAGCGGGAAGGAGGTCCCATCAGGGAGGAA
AGCAGACTGACTGTGCCAGAGGGTGCCATGAAGCCACAGCCAAGCCCTGGGGCCCAGTCATCCTGCAGCA
GTGACCACTCCCCGGCAGGGAGTGCAGCCAATACAGACAGTGGTGTGGAAATGACTGGCAATGCAGGGGG
CAGCACTGAAGACCTCTCCAGCTTGGACGAGGGACCTTGCATTGCTGGCACTGGTCTGTCCACTCTTCGC
CGCCTTGAGAACCTCAGGCTGGACCAGCTACATCAACTCCGGCCAATAGGGACCCGGGGTCTCAAACTGC
CCAGCTTGTCCCACACCGGTACCACTGTGTCCCGCCGCGTGGGCCCCCCAGTCTCTCTTGAACGCCGCAG
CAGCAGCTCCAGCAGCATCAGCTCTGCCTATACTGTCAGCCGCCGCTCCTCCCTGGCCTCTCCTTTCCCC
CCTGGCTCCCCACCAGAGAATGGAGCATCCTCCCTGCCTGGCCTTATGCCTGCCCAGCACTACCTGCTTC
GGGCAAGATATGCTTCAGCCAGAGGGGGTGGTACTTCGCCCACTGCAGCATCCAGCCTGGATCGGATAGG
TGGTCTTCCCATGCCTCCTTGGAGAAGCCGAGCCGAGTATCCAGGATACAACCCCAATGCAGGGGTCACC
CGGAGGGCCAGTGACCCAGCCCAGGCTGCTGACCGTCCTGCTCCAGCTAGAGTCCAGAGGTTCAAGAGCC
TGGGCTGTGTCCATACCCCACCCACTGTGGCAGGGGGAGGACAGAACTTTGATCCTTACCTCCCAACCTC
TGTCTACTCACCACAGCCCCCCAGCATCACTGAGAATGCTGCCATGGATGCTAGAGGGCTACAGGAAGAG
CCAGAAGTTGGGACCTCCATGGTGGGCAGTGGTCTGAACCCCTATATGGACTTCCCACCTACTGATACTC
TGGGATATGGGGGACCTGAAGGGGCAGCAGCTGAGCCTTATGGAGCGAGGGGTCCAGGCTCTCTGCCTCT
TGGGCCTGGTCCACCCACCAACTATGGCCCCAACCCCTGTCCCCAGCAGGCCTCATATCCTGACCCCACC
CAAGAAACATGGGGTGAGTTCCCTTCCCACTCTGGGCTGTACCCAGGCCCCAAGGCTCTAGGTGGAACCT
ACAGCCAGTGTCCTCGACTTGAACATTATGGACAAGTGCAAGTCAAGCCAGAACAGGGGTGCCCAGTGGG
GTCTGACTCCACAGGACTGGCACCCTGCCTCAATGCCCACCCCAGTGAGGGGCCCCCACATCCACAGCCT
CTCTTTTCCCATTACCCCCAGCCCTCTCCTCCCCAATATCTCCAGTCAGGCCCCTATACCCAGCCACCCC
CTGATTATCTTCCTTCAGAACCCAGGCCTTGCCTGGACTTTGATTCCCCCACCCATTCCACAGGGCAGCT
CAAGGCTCAGCTTGTGTGTAATTATGTTCAATCTCAACAGGAGCTACTGTGGGAGGGTGGGGGCAGGGAA
GATGCCCCCGCCCAGGAACCTTCCTACCAGAGTCCCAAGTTTCTGGGGGGTTCCCAGGTTAGCCCAAGCC
GTGCTAAAGCTCCAGTGAACACATATGGACCTGGCTTTGGACCCAACTTGCCCAATCACAAGTCAGGTTC
CTATCCCACCCCTTCACCATGCCATGAAAATTTTGTAGTGGGGGCAAATAGGGCTTCACATAGGGCAGCA
GCACCACCTCGACTTCTGCCCCCATTGCCCACTTGCTATGGGCCTCTCAAAGTGGGAGGCACAAACCCCA
GCTGTGGTCATCCTGAGGTGGGCAGGCTAGGAGGGGGTCCTGCCTTGTACCCTCCTCCCGAAGGACAGGT
ATGTAACCCCCTGGACTCTCTTGATCTTGACAACACTCAGCTGGACTTTGTGGCTATTCTGGATGAGCCC
CAGGGGCTGAGTCCTCCTCCTTCCCATGATCAGCGGGGCAGCTCTGGACATACCCCACCTCCCTCTGGGC
CCCCCAACATGGCTGTGGGCAACATGAGTGTCTTACTGAGATCCCTACCTGGGGAAACAGAATTCCTCAA
CTCTAGTGCCTAATTGCCAACTTTCTTGTACAAAGTGGTGGGAGGAGGTGGATCTGGCGACTACAAGGAC
GACGATGACAAGTGACTCGAGCGGGATCAATTCCGCCCCCCCCCTAACGTTACTGGCCGAAGCCGCTTGG
AATAAGGCCGGTGTGCGTTTGTCTATATGTTATTTTCCACCATATTGCCGTCTTTTGGCAATGTGAGGGC
CCGGAAACCTGGCCCTGTCTTCTTGACGAGCATTCCTAGGGGTCTTTCCCCTCTCGCCAAAGGAATGCAA
GGTCTGTTGAATGTCGTGAAGGAAGCAGTTCCTCTGGAAGCTTCTTGAAGACAAACAACGTCTGTAGCGA
CCCTTTGCAGGCAGCGGAACCCCCCACCTGGCGACAGGTGCCTCTGCGGCCAAAAGCCACGTGTATAAGA
TACACCTGCAAAGGCGGCACAACCCCAGTGCCACGTTGTGAGTTGGATAGTTGTGGAAAGAGTCAAATGG
CTCTCCTCAAGCGTATTCAACAAGGGGCTGAAGGATGCCCAGAAGGTACCCCATTGTATGGGATCTGATC
TGGGGCCTCGGTGCACATGCTTTACATGTGTTTAGTCGAGGTTAAAAAAACGTCTAGGCCCCCCGAACCA
CGGGGACGTGGTTTTCCTTTGAAAAACACGATAATACCATGGTGAGCAAGGGCGAGGAGCTGTTCACCGG
GGTGGTGCCCATCCTGGTCGAGCTGGACGGCGACGTAAACGGCCACAAGTTCAGCGTGTCCGGCGAGGGC
GAGGGCGATGCCACCTACGGCAAGCTGACCCTGAAGTTCATCTGCACCACCGGCAAGCTGCCCGTGCCCT
GGCCCACCCTCGTGACCACCCTGACCTACGGCGTGCAGTGCTTCAGCCGCTACCCCGACCACATGAAGCA
GCACGACTTCTTCAAGTCCGCCATGCCCGAAGGCTACGTCCAGGAGCGCACCATCTTCTTCAAGGACGAC
GGCAACTACAAGACCCGCGCCGAGGTGAAGTTCGAGGGCGACACCCTGGTGAACCGCATCGAGCTGAAGG
GCATCGACTTCAAGGAGGACGGCAACATCCTGGGGCACAAGCTGGAGTACAACTACAACAGCCACAACGT
CTATATCATGGCCGACAAGCAGAAGAACGGCATCAAGGTGAACTTCAAGATCCGCCACAACATCGAGGAC
GGCAGCGTGCAGCTCGCCGACCACTACCAGCAGAACACCCCCATCGGCGACGGCCCCGTGCTGCTGCCCG
ACAACCACTACCTGAGCACCCAGTCCGCCCTGAGCAAAGACCCCAACGAGAAGCGCGATCACATGGTCCT
GCTGGAGTTCGTGACCGCCGCCGGGATCACTCTCGGCATGGACGAGCTGTACAAGTAAGCGGCCGCGACT
CTAGAGTCGACCTGCAGGCATGCAAGCTTCAGGTAGCCGGCTAACGTTATCAAGCTTATCGATAATCAAC
CTCTGGATTACAAAATTTGTGAAAGATTGACTGGTATTCTTAACTATGTTGCTCCTTTTACGCTATGTGG
ATACGCTGCTTTAATGCCTTTGTATCATGCTATTGCTTCCCGTATGGCTTTCATTTTCTCCTCCTTGTAT
AAATCCTGGTTGCTGTCTCTTTATGAGGAGTTGTGGCCCGTTGTCAGGCAACGTGGCGTGGTGTGCACTG
TGTTTGCTGACGCAACCCCCACTGGTTGGGGCATTGCCACCACCTGTCAGCTCCTTTCCGGGACTTTCGC
TTTCCCCCTCCCTATTGCCACGGCGGAACTCATCGCCGCCTGCCTTGCCCGCTGCTGGACAGGGGCTCGG
CTGTTGGGCACTGACAATTCCGTGGTGTTGTCGGGGAAATCATCGTCCTTTCCTTGGCTGCTCGCCTGTG
TTGCCACCTGGATTCTGCGCGGGACGTCCTTCTGCTACGTCCCTTCGGCCCTCAATCCAGCGGACCTTCC
TTCCCGCGGCCTGCTGCCGGCTCTGCGGCCTCTTCCGCGTCTTCGCCTTCGCCCTCAGACGAGTCGGATC
TCCCTTTGGGCCGCCTCCCCGCATCGATACCGTCGACCTCGATCGAGACCTAGAAAAACATGGAGCAATC
ACAAGTAGCAATACAGCAGCTACCAATGCTGATTGTGCCTGGCTAGAAGCACAAGAGGAGGAGGAGGTGG
GTTTTCCAGTCACACCTCAGGTACCTTTAAGACCAATGACTTACAAGGCAGCTGTAGATCTTAGCCACTT
TTTAAAAGAAAAGGGGGGACTGGAAGGGCTAATTCACTCCCAACGAAGACAAGATCTGCTTTTTGCTTGT
ACTGGGTCTCTCTGGTTAGACCAGATCTGAGCCTGGGAGCTCTCTGGCTAACTAGGGAACCCACTGCTTA
AGCCTCAATAAAGCTTGCCTTGAGTGCTTCAAGTAGTGTGTGCCCGTCTGTTGTGTGACTCTGGTAACTA
GAGATCCCTCAGACCCTTTTAGTCAGTGTGGAAAATCTCTAGCAGTAGTAGTTCATGTCATCTTATTATT
CAGTATTTATAACTTGCAAAGAAATGAATATCAGAGAGTGAGAGGAACTTGTTTATTGCAGCTTATAATG
GTTACAAATAAAGCAATAGCATCACAAATTTCACAAATAAAGCATTTTTTTCACTGCATTCTAGTTGTGG
TTTGTCCAAACTCATCAATGTATCTTATCATGTCTGGCTCTAGCTATCCCGCCCCTAACTCCGCCCATCC
CGCCCCTAACTCCGCCCAGTTCCGCCCATTCTCCGCCCCATGGCTGACTAATTTTTTTTATTTATGCAGA
GGCCGAGGCCGCCTCGGCCTCTGAGCTATTCCAGAAGTAGTGAGGAGGCTTTTTTGGAGGCCTAGGGACG
TACCCAATTCGCCCTATAGTGAGTCGTATTAGCATGTGAGCAAAAGGCCAGCATAAATCAAAAGAATAGA
CCGAGATAGGGT
[37 nt withheld, positions 8413-8449]
AAAGAACGTGGACTCCAACGTCAAAGG
[49 nt withheld, positions 8477-8525]
T
[91 nt withheld, positions 8527-8617]
G
[124 nt withheld, positions 8619-8742]
CAGGTGGCACTTTTCGGGGAAATGTGCGCGGAACCCCTATTTGTTTATTTTTCTAAATACATTCAAATAT
GTATCCGCTCATGAGACAATAACCCTGATAAATGCTTCAATAATATTGAAAAAGGAAGAGTATGAGTATT
CAACATTTCCGTGTCGCCCTTATTCCCTTTTTTGCGGCATTTTGCCTTCCTGTTTTTGCTCACCCAGAAA
CGCTGGTGAAAGTAAAAGATGCTGAAGATCAGTTGGGTGCACGAGTGGGTTACATCGAACTGGATCTCAA
CAGCGGTAAGATCCTTGAGAGTTTTCGCCCCGAAGAACGTTTTCCAATGATGAGCACTTTTAAAGTTCTG
CTATGTGGCGCGGTATTATCCCGTATTGACGCCGGGCAAGAGCAACTCGGTCGCCGCATACACTATTCTC
AGAATGACTTGGTTGAGTACTCACCAGTCACAGAAAAGCATCTTACGGATGGCATGACAGTAAGAGAATT
ATGCAGTGCTGCCATAACCATGAGTGATAACACTGCGGCCAACTTACTTCTGACAACGATCGGAGGACCG
AAGGAGCTAACCGCTTTTTTGCACAACATGGGGGATCATGTAACTCGCCTTGATCGTTGGGAACCGAAGC
TGAATGAAGCCATACCAAACGACGAGCGTGACACCACGATGCCTGTAGCAATGGCAACAACGTTGCGCAA
ACTATTAACTGGCGAACTACTTACTCTAGCTTCCCGGCAACAATTAATAGACTGGATGGAGGCGGATAAA
GTTGCAGGACCACTTCTGCGCTCGGCCCTTCCGGCTGGCTGGTTTATTGCTGATAAATCTGGAGCCGGTG
AGCGTGGGTCTCGCGGTATCATTGCAGCACTGGGGCCAGATGGTAAGCCCTCCCGTATCGTAGTTATCTA
CACGACGGGGAGTCAGGCAACTATGGATGAACGAAATAGACAGATCGCTGAGATAGGTGCCTCACTGATT
AAGCATTGGTAACTGTCAGACCAAGTTTACTCATATATACTTTAGATTGATTTAAAACTTCATTTTTAAT
TTAAAAGGATCTAGGTGAAGATCCTTTTTGATAATCTCATGACCAAAATCCCTTAACGTGAGTTTTCGTT
CCACTGAGCGTCAGACCCCGTAGAAAAGATCAAAGGATCTTCTTGAGATCCTTTTTTTCTGCGCGTAATC
TGCTGCTTGCAAACAAAAAAACCACCGCTACCAGCGGTGGTTTGTTTGCCGGATCAAGAGCTACCAACTC
TTTTTCCGAAGGTAACTGGCTTCAGCAGAGCGCAGATACCAAATACTGTCCTTCTAGTGTAGCCGTAGTT
AGGCCACCACTTCAAGAACTCTGTAGCACCGCCTACATACCTCGCTCTGCTAATCCTGTTACCAGTGGCT
GCTGCCAGTGGCGATAAGTCGTGTCTTACCGGGTTGGACTCAAGACGATAGTTACCGGATAAGGCGCAGC
GGTCGGGCTGAACGGGGGGTTCGTGCACACAGCCCAGCTTGGAGCGAACGACCTACACCGAACTGAGATA
CCTACAGCGTGAGCTATGAGAAAGCGCCACGCTTCCCGAAGGGAGAAAGGCGGACAGGTATCCGGTAAGC
GGCAGGGTCGGAACAGGAGAGCGCACGAGGGAGCTTCCAGGGGGAAACGCCTGGTATCTTTATAGTCCTG
TCGGGTTTCGCCACCTCTGACTTGAGCGTCGATTTTTGTGATGCTCGTCAGGGGGGCGGAGCCTATGGAA
AAACGCCAGCAACGCGGCCTTTTTACGGTTCCTGGCCTTTTGCTGGCCTTTTGCTCACATGTTCTTTCCT
GCGTTATCCCCTGATTCTGTGGATAACCGTATTACCGCCATGCATTAGTTATTAATAGTAATCAATTACG
GGGTCATTAGTTCATAGCCCATATATGGAGTTCCGCGTTACATAACTTACGGTAAATGGCCCGCCTGGCT
GACCGCCCAACGACCCCCGCCCATTGACGTCAATAATGACGTATGTTCCCATAGTAACGCCAATAGGGAC
TTTCCATTGACGTCAATGGGTGGAGTATTTACGGTAAACTGCCCACTTGGCAGTACATCAAGTGTATCAT
ATGCCAAGTACGCCCCCTATTGACGTCAATGACGGTAAATGGCCCGCCTGGCATTATGCCCAGTACATGA
CCTTATGGGACTTTCCTACTTGGCAGTACATCTACGTATTAGTCATCGCTATTACCATGGTGATGCGGTT
TTGGCAGTACATCAATGGGCGTGGATAGCGGTTTGACTCACGGGGATTTCCAAGTCTCCACCCCATTGAC
GTCAATGGGAGTTTGTTTTGGCACCAAAATCAACGGGACTTTCCAAAATGTCGTAACAACTCCGCCCCAT
TGACGCAAATGGGCGGTAGGCGTGTACGGTGGGAGGTCTATATAAGCAGCGCGTTTTGCCTGTACTGGGT
CTCTCTGGTTAGACCAGATCTGAGCCTGGGAGCTCTCTGGCTAACTAGGGAACCCACTGCTTAAGCCTCA
ATAAAGCTTGCCTTGAGTGCTTCAAGTAGTGTGTGCCCGTCTGTTGTGTGACTCTGGTAACTAGAGATCC
CTCAGACCCTTTTAGTCAGTGTGGAAAATCTCTAGCAGTGGCGCCCGAACAGGGACTTGAAAGCGAAAGG
GAAACCAGAGGAGCTCTCTCGACGCAGGACTCGGCTTGCTGAAGCGCGCACGGCAAGAGGCGAGGGGCGG
CGACTGGTGAGTACGCCAAAAATTTTGACTAGCGGAGGCTAGAAGGAGAGAGATGGGTGCGAGAGCGTCA
GTATTAAGCGGGGGAGAATTAGATCGCGATGGGAAAAAATTCGGTTAAGGCCAGGGGGAAAGAAAAAATA
TAAATTAAAACATATAGTATGGGCAAGCAGGGAGCTAGAACGATTCGCAGTTAATCCTGGCCTGTTAGAA
ACATCAGAAGGCTGTAGACAAATACTGGGACAGCTACAACCATCCCTTCAGACAGGATCAGAAGAACTTA
GATCATTATATAATACAGTAGCAACCCTCTATTGTGTGCATCAAAGGATAGAGATAAAAGACACCAAGGA
AGCTTTAGACAAGATAGAGGAAGAGCAAAACAAAAGTAAGACCACCGCACAGCAAGCGGCCGGCCGCGCT
GATCTTCAGACCTGGAGGAGGAGATATGAGGGACAATTGGAGAAGTGAATTATATAAATATAAAGTAGTA
AAAATTGAACCATTAGGAGTAGCACCCACCAAGGCAAAGAGAAGAGTGGTGCAGAGAGAAAAAAGAGCAG
TGGGAATAGGAGCTTTGTTCCTTGGGTTCTTGGGAGCAGCAGGAAGCACTATGGGCGCAGCGTCAATGAC
GCTGACGGTACAGGCCAGACAATTATTGTCTGGTATAGTGCAGCAGCAGAACAATTTGCTGAGGGCTATT
GAGGCGCAACAGCATCTGTTGCAACTCACAGTCTGGGGCATCAAGCAGCTCCAGGCAAGAATCCTGGCTG
TGGAAAGATACCTAAAGGATCAACAGCTCCTGGGGATTTGGGGTTGCTCTGGAAAACTCATTTGCACCAC
TGCTGTGCCTTGGAATGCTAGTTGGAGTAATAAATCTCTGGAACAGATTTGGAATCACACGACCTGGATG
GAGTGGGACAGAGAAATTAACAATTACACAAGCTTAATACACTCCTTAATTGAAGAATCGCAAAACCAGC
AAGAAAAGAATGAACAAGAATTATTGGAATTAGATAAATGGGCAAGTTTGTGGAATTGGTTTAACATAAC
AAATTGGCTGTGGTATATAAAATTATTCATAATGATAGTAGGAGGCTTGGTAGGTTTAAGAATAGTTTTT
GCTGTACTTTCTATAGTGAATAGAGTTAGGCAGGGATATTCACCATTATCGTTTCAGACCCACCTCCCAA
CCCCGAGGG
Features (pLannotate 1.2.2; 29 found; start..end, strand, type, name):
    129..246     +  misc_feature   cPPT/CTS: central polypurine tract and central termination sequence of HIV-1
    344..723     +  enhancer       CMV enhancer: human cytomegalovirus immediate early enhancer
    726..1001    +  promoter       chicken β-actin promoter: No description available
   1002..2010    +  intron         chimeric intron: chimera between introns from chicken β-actin and rabbit β-globin
   2127..2144    +  protein_bind   attB1 (fragment): mutant version of attB; core recombination site for the Gateway® BP reaction BP Clonase™
   2153..5470    +  CDS            GLI1: GLI1_HUMAN - Also known as GLI. Experimental evidence at protein level: Swiss-Prot protein existence level 1. [Isoform 2]: Acts as a transcriptional activator, but activates a different set of genes than isoform 1. Activates expression of CD24, unlike isoform 1. Mediates SHH signaling. Promotes cancer cell migration. From Homo sapiens (Human).
   5481..5498    -  protein_bind   attB2 (fragment): mutant version of attB; core recombination site for the Gateway® BP reaction BP Clonase™
   5522..5542    +  CDS            FLAG (fragment): FLAG® epitope tag, followed by an enterokinase cleavage site
   5566..6126    +  misc_feature   IRES: internal ribosome entry site (IRES) of the encephalomyocarditis virus (EMCV)
   6129..6848    +  CDS            EGFP: the original enhanced GFP (Yang et al., 1996) mammalian codon-optimized
   6859..6889    +  misc_feature   MCS (fragment): pUC18/19 multiple cloning site
   6924..7512    +  misc_feature   WPRE: woodchuck hepatitis virus posttranscriptional regulatory element
   7513..7532    +  misc_feature   MCS (fragment): pBluescript multiple cloning site
   7534..7719    +  CDS            nef (fragment): NEF_HV1Z2 - Experimental evidence at protein level: Swiss-Prot protein existence level 1. Extracellular Nef protein targets CD4(+) T-lymphocytes for apoptosis by interacting with CXCR4 surface receptors. From Human immunodeficiency virus type 1 group M subtype D (isolate Z2/CDC-Z34) (HIV-1).
   7721..7954    +  LTR            3' LTR (ΔU3): self-inactivating 3' long terminal repeat (LTR) from HIV-1
   8026..8147    +  polyA_signal   SV40 poly(A) signal: SV40 polyadenylation signal
   8187..8322    +  rep_origin     SV40 ori: SV40 origin of replication
   8343..8361    -  promoter       T7 promoter: promoter for bacteriophage T7 RNA polymerase
   8384..8742    -  rep_origin     f1 ori (sequence partly withheld): f1 bacteriophage origin of replication; arrow indicates direction of (+) strand synthesis
   8769..8873    +  promoter       AmpR promoter: bla
   8874..9734    +  CDS            AmpR: β-lactamase; bla; confers resistance to ampicillin, carbenicillin, and related antibiotics
   9905..10493   +  rep_origin     ori: high-copy-number ColE1/pMB1/pBR322/pUC origin of replication
  10668..10971   +  enhancer       CMV enhancer: human cytomegalovirus immediate early enhancer
  10972..11171   +  promoter       CMV promoter: human cytomegalovirus (CMV) immediate early promoter
  11189..11369   +  LTR            5' LTR (truncated): truncated 5' long terminal repeat (LTR) from HIV-1
  11416..11541   +  misc_feature   HIV-1 Ψ: packaging signal of human immunodeficiency virus type 1
  11525..11863   +  CDS            HIV-1 gag (fragment): gag protein from human immunodeficiency virus 1; gag
  12040..12273   +  misc_feature   RRE: The Rev response element (RRE) of HIV-1 allows for Rev-dependent mRNA export from the nucleus to the cytoplasm.
  12650..79      +  CDS            Rev (fragment) (across the origin): human immunodeficiency virus 1 (HIV-1) Rev protein; rev; enhances nuclear export of unspliced and incompletely spliced viral mRNAs
