>Addgene plasmid #176992 | GLI1_pLENTI-CAG-IRES-GFP | addgene full sequence | sequence record 351468 | Addgene Partial NGS Result
AGGCGGAGAGGTGCGGCGGCAGCCAATCAGAGCGGCGCGCTCCGAAAGTTTCCTTTTATGGCGAGGCGGC
GGCGGCGGCGGCCCTATAAAAAGCGAAGCGCGCGGCGGGCGGGAGTCGCTGCGCGCTGCCTTCGCCCCGT
GCCCCGCTCCGCCGCCGCCTCGCGCCGCCCGCCCCGGCTCTGACTGACCGCGTTACTCCCACAGGTGAGC
GGGCGGGACGGCCCTTCTCCTCCGGGCTGTAATTAGCGCTTGGTTTAATGACGGCTTGTTTCTTTTCTGT
GGCTGCGTGAAAGCCTTGAGGGGCTCCGGGAGGGCCCTTTGTGCGGGGGGAGCGGCTCGGGGGGTGCGTG
CGTGTGTGTGTGCGTGGGGAGCGCCGCGTGCGGCTCCGCGCTGCCCGGCGGCTGTGAGCGCTGCGGGCGC
GGCGCGGGGCTTTGTGCGCTCCGCAGTGTGCGCGAGGGGAGCGCGGCCGGGGGCGGTGCCCCGCGGTGCG
GGGGGGGCTGCGAGGGGAACAAAGGCTGCGTGCGGGGTGTGTGCGTGGGGGGGTGAGCAGGGGGTGTGGG
CGCGTCGGTCGGGCTGCAACCCCCCCTGCACCCCCCTCCCCGAGTTGCTGAGCACGGCCCGGCTTCGGGT
GCGGGGCTCCGTACGGGGCGTGGCGCGGGGCTCGCCGTGCCGGGCGGGGGGTGGCGGCAGGTGGGGGTGC
CGGGCGGGGCGGGGCCGCCTCGGGCCGGGGAGGGCTCGGGGGAGGGGCGCGGCGGCCCCCGGAGCGCCGG
CGGCTGTCGAGGCGCGGCGAGCCGCAGCCATTGCCTTTTATGGTAATCGTGCGAGAGGGCGCAGGGACTT
CCTTTGTCCCAAATCTGTGCGGAGCCGAAATCTGGGAGGCGCCGCCGCACCCCCTCTAGCGGGCGCGGGG
CGAAGCGGTGCGGCGCCGGCAGGAAGGAAATGGGCGGGGAGGGCCTTCGTGCGTCGCCGCGCCGCCGTCC
CCTTCTCCCTCTCCAGCCTCGGGGCTGTCCGCGGGGGGACGGCTGCCTTCGGGGGGGACGGGGCAGGGCG
GGGTTCGGCTTCTGGCGTGTGACCGGCGGCTCTAGAGCCTCTGCTAACCATGTTCATGCCTTCTTCTTTT
TCCTACAGCTCCTGGGCAACGTGCTGGTTATTGTGCTGTCTCATCATTTTGGCAAAGAATTCCCCTAGCC
GCGGAATCTAGACTGCCGGATCGAATTGTCGACGAATTCGGATCTGGCCAATCACAAGTTTGTACAAAAA
AGTTGGCACCATGTTCAACTCGATGACCCCACCACCAATCAGTAGCTATGGCGAGCCCTGCTGTCTCCGG
CCCCTCCCCAGTCAGGGGGCCCCCAGTGTGGGGACAGAAGGACTGTCTGGCCCGCCCTTCTGCCACCAAG
CTAACCTCATGTCCGGCCCCCACAGTTATGGGCCAGCCAGAGAGACCAACAGCTGCACCGAGGGCCCACT
CTTTTCTTCTCCCCGGAGTGCAGTCAAGTTGACCAAGAAGCGGGCACTGTCCATCTCACCTCTGTCGGAT
GCCAGCCTGGACCTGCAGACGGTTATCCGCACCTCACCCAGCTCCCTCGTAGCTTTCATCAACTCGCGAT
GCACATCTCCAGGAGGCTCCTACGGTCATCTCTCCATTGGCACCATGAGCCCATCTCTGGGATTCCCAGC
CCAGATGAATCACCAAAAAGGGCCCTCGCCTTCCTTTGGGGTCCAGCCTTGTGGTCCCCATGACTCTGCC
CGGGGTGGGATGATCCCACATCCTCAGTCCCGGGGACCCTTCCCAACTTGCCAGCTGAAGTCTGAGCTGG
ACATGCTGGTTGGCAAGTGCCGGGAGGAACCCTTGGAAGGTGATATGTCCAGCCCCAACTCCACAGGCAT
ACAGGATCCCCTGTTGGGGATGCTGGATGGGCGGGAGGACCTCGAGAGAGAGGAGAAGCGTGAGCCTGAA
TCTGTGTATGAAACTGACTGCCGTTGGGATGGCTGCAGCCAGGAATTTGACTCCCAAGAGCAGCTGGTGC
ACCACATCAACAGCGAGCACATCCACGGGGAGCGGAAGGAGTTCGTGTGCCACTGGGGGGGCTGCTCCAG
GGAGCTGAGGCCCTTCAAAGCCCAGTACATGCTGGTGGTTCACATGCGCAGACACACTGGCGAGAAGCCA
CACAAGTGCACGTTTGAAGGGTGCCGGAAGTCATACTCACGCCTCGAAAACCTGAAGACGCACCTGCGGT
CACACACGGGTGAGAAGCCATACATGTGTGAGCACGAGGGCTGCAGTAAAGCCTTCAGCAATGCCAGTGA
CCGAGCCAAGCACCAGAATCGGACCCATTCCAATGAGAAGCCGTATGTATGTAAGCTCCCTGGCTGCACC
AAACGCTATACAGATCCTAGCTCGCTGCGAAAACATGTCAAGACAGTGCATGGTCCTGACGCCCATGTGA
CCAAACGGCACCGTGGGGATGGCCCCCTGCCTCGGGCACCATCCATTTCTACAGTGGAGCCCAAGAGGGA
GCGGGAAGGAGGTCCCATCAGGGAGGAAAGCAGACTGACTGTGCCAGAGGGTGCCATGAAGCCACAGCCA
AGCCCTGGGGCCCAGTCATCCTGCAGCAGTGACCACTCCCCGGCAGGGAGTGCAGCCAATACAGACAGTG
GTGTGGAAATGACTGGCAATGCAGGGGGCAGCACTGAAGACCTCTCCAGCTTGGACGAGGGACCTTGCAT
TGCTGGCACTGGTCTGTCCACTCTTCGCCGCCTTGAGAACCTCAGGCTGGACCAGCTACATCAACTCCGG
CCAATAGGGACCCGGGGTCTCAAACTGCCCAGCTTGTCCCACACCGGTACCACTGTGTCCCGCCGCGTGG
GCCCCCCAGTCTCTCTTGAACGCCGCAGCAGCAGCTCCAGCAGCATCAGCTCTGCCTATACTGTCAGCCG
CCGCTCCTCCCTGGCCTCTCCTTTCCCCCCTGGCTCCCCACCAGAGAATGGAGCATCCTCCCTGCCTGGC
CTTATGCCTGCCCAGCACTACCTGCTTCGGGCAAGATATGCTTCAGCCAGAGGGGGTGGTACTTCGCCCA
CTGCAGCATCCAGCCTGGATCGGATAGGTGGTCTTCCCATGCCTCCTTGGAGAAGCCGAGCCGAGTATCC
AGGATACAACCCCAATGCAGGGGTCACCCGGAGGGCCAGTGACCCAGCCCAGGCTGCTGACCGTCCTGCT
CCAGCTAGAGTCCAGAGGTTCAAGAGCCTGGGCTGTGTCCATACCCCACCCACTGTGGCAGGGGGAGGAC
AGAACTTTGATCCTTACCTCCCAACCTCTGTCTACTCACCACAGCCCCCCAGCATCACTGAGAATGCTGC
CATGGATGCTAGAGGGCTACAGGAAGAGCCAGAAGTTGGGACCTCCATGGTGGGCAGTGGTCTGAACCCC
TATATGGACTTCCCACCTACTGATACTCTGGGATATGGGGGACCTGAAGGGGCAGCAGCTGAGCCTTATG
GAGCGAGGGGTCCAGGCTCTCTGCCTCTTGGGCCTGGTCCACCCACCAACTATGGCCCCAACCCCTGTCC
CCAGCAGGCCTCATATCCTGACCCCACCCAAGAAACATGGGGTGAGTTCCCTTCCCACTCTGGGCTGTAC
CCAGGCCCCAAGGCTCTAGGTGGAACCTACAGCCAGTGTCCTCGACTTGAACATTATGGACAAGTGCAAG
TCAAGCCAGAACAGGGGTGCCCAGTGGGGTCTGACTCCACAGGACTGGCACCCTGCCTCAATGCCCACCC
CAGTGAGGGGCCCCCACATCCACAGCCTCTCTTTTCCCATTACCCCCAGCCCTCTCCTCCCCAATATCTC
CAGTCAGGCCCCTATACCCAGCCACCCCCTGATTATCTTCCTTCAGAACCCAGGCCTTGCCTGGACTTTG
ATTCCCCCACCCATTCCACAGGGCAGCTCAAGGCTCAGCTTGTGTGTAATTATGTTCAATCTCAACAGGA
GCTACTGTGGGAGGGTGGGGGCAGGGAAGATGCCCCCGCCCAGGAACCTTCCTACCAGAGTCCCAAGTTT
CTGGGGGGTTCCCAGGTTAGCCCAAGCCGTGCTAAAGCTCCAGTGAACACATATGGACCTGGCTTTGGAC
CCAACTTGCCCAATCACAAGTCAGGTTCCTATCCCACCCCTTCACCATGCCATGAAAATTTTGTAGTGGG
GGCAAATAGGGCTTCACATAGGGCAGCAGCACCACCTCGACTTCTGCCCCCATTGCCCACTTGCTATGGG
CCTCTCAAAGTGGGAGGCACAAACCCCAGCTGTGGTCATCCTGAGGTGGGCAGGCTAGGAGGGGGTCCTG
CCTTGTACCCTCCTCCCGAAGGACAGGTATGTAACCCCCTGGACTCTCTTGATCTTGACAACACTCAGCT
GGACTTTGTGGCTATTCTGGATGAGCCCCAGGGGCTGAGTCCTCCTCCTTCCCATGATCAGCGGGGCAGC
TCTGGACATACCCCACCTCCCTCTGGGCCCCCCAACATGGCTGTGGGCAACATGAGTGTCTTACTGAGAT
CCCTACCTGGGGAAACAGAATTCCTCAACTCTAGTGCCTAATTGCCAACTTTCTTGTACAAAGTGGTGGG
AGGAGGTGGATCTGGCGACTACAAGGACGACGATGACAAGTGACTCGAGCGGGATCAATTCCGCCCCCCC
CCTAACGTTACTGGCCGAAGCCGCTTGGAATAAGGCCGGTGTGCGTTTGTCTATATGTTATTTTCCACCA
TATTGCCGTCTTTTGGCAATGTGAGGGCCCGGAAACCTGGCCCTGTCTTCTTGACGAGCATTCCTAGGGG
TCTTTCCCCTCTCGCCAAAGGAATGCAAGGTCTGTTGAATGTCGTGAAGGAAGCAGTTCCTCTGGAAGCT
TCTTGAAGACAAACAACGTCTGTAGCGACCCTTTGCAGGCAGCGGAACCCCCCACCTGGCGACAGGTGCC
TCTGCGGCCAAAAGCCACGTGTATAAGATACACCTGCAAAGGCGGCACAACCCCAGTGCCACGTTGTGAG
TTGGATAGTTGTGGAAAGAGTCAAATGGCTCTCCTCAAGCGTATTCAACAAGGGGCTGAAGGATGCCCAG
AAGGTACCCCATTGTATGGGATCTGATCTGGGGCCTCGGTGCACATGCTTTACATGTGTTTAGTCGAGGT
TAAAAAAACGTCTAGGCCCCCCGAACCACGGGGACGTGGTTTTCCTTTGAAAAACACGATAATACCATGG
TGAGCAAGGGCGAGGAGCTGTTCACCGGGGTGGTGCCCATCCTGGTCGAGCTGGACGGCGACGTAAACGG
CCACAAGTTCAGCGTGTCCGGCGAGGGCGAGGGCGATGCCACCTACGGCAAGCTGACCCTGAAGTTCATC
TGCACCACCGGCAAGCTGCCCGTGCCCTGGCCCACCCTCGTGACCACCCTGACCTACGGCGTGCAGTGCT
TCAGCCGCTACCCCGACCACATGAAGCAGCACGACTTCTTCAAGTCCGCCATGCCCGAAGGCTACGTCCA
GGAGCGCACCATCTTCTTCAAGGACGACGGCAACTACAAGACCCGCGCCGAGGTGAAGTTCGAGGGCGAC
ACCCTGGTGAACCGCATCGAGCTGAAGGGCATCGACTTCAAGGAGGACGGCAACATCCTGGGGCACAAGC
TGGAGTACAACTACAACAGCCACAACGTCTATATCATGGCCGACAAGCAGAAGAACGGCATCAAGGTGAA
CTTCAAGATCCGCCACAACATCGAGGACGGCAGCGTGCAGCTCGCCGACCACTACCAGCAGAACACCCCC
ATCGGCGACGGCCCCGTGCTGCTGCCCGACAACCACTACCTGAGCACCCAGTCCGCCCTGAGCAAAGACC
CCAACGAGAAGCGCGATCACATGGTCCTGCTGGAGTTCGTGACCGCCGCCGGGATCACTCTCGGCATGGA
CGAGCTGTACAAGTAAAGCGGCCGCGACTCTAGAGTCGACCTGCAGGCATGCAAGCTTCAGGTAGCCGGC
TAACGTTATCAAGCTTATCGATAATCAACCTCTGGATTACAAAATTTGTGAAAGATTGACTGGTATTCTT
AACTATGTTGCTCCTTTTACGCTATGTGGATACGCTGCTTTAATGCCTTTGTATCATGCTATTGCTTCCC
GTATGGCTTTCATTTTCTCCTCCTTGTATAAATCCTGGTTGCTGTCTCTTTATGAGGAGTTGTGGCCCGT
TGTCAGGCAACGTGGCGTGGTGTGCACTGTGTTTGCTGACGCAACCCCCACTGGTTGGGGCATTGCCACC
ACCTGTCAGCTCCTTTCCGGGACTTTCGCTTTCCCCCTCCCTATTGCCACGGCGGAACTCATCGCCGCCT
GCCTTGCCCGCTGCTGGACAGGGGCTCGGCTGTTGGGCACTGACAATTCCGTGGTGTTGTCGGGGAAATC
ATCGTCCTTTCCTTGGCTGCTCGCCTGTGTTGCCACCTGGATTCTGCGCGGGACGTCCTTCTGCTACGTC
CCTTCGGCCCTCAATCCAGCGGACCTTCCTTCCCGCGGCCTGCTGCCGGCTCTGCGGCCTCTTCCGCGTC
TTCGCCTTCGCCCTCAGACGAGTCGGATCTCCCTTTGGGCCGCCTCCCCGCATCGATACCGTCGACCTCG
ATCGAGACCTAGAAAAACATGGAGCAATCACAAGTAGCAATACAGCAGCTACCAATGCTGATTGTGCCTG
GCTAGAAGCACAAGAGGAGGAGGAGGTGGGTTTTCCAGTCACACCTCAGGTACCTTTAAGACCAATGACT
TACAAGGCAGCTGTAGATCTTAGCCACTTTTTAAAAGAAAAGGGGGGACTGGAAGGGCTAATTCACTCCC
AACGAAGACAAGATCTGCTTTTTGCTTGTACTGGGTCTCTCTGGTTAGACCAGATCTGAGCCTGGGAGCT
CTCTGGCTAACTAGGGAACCCACTGCTTAAGCCTCAATAAAGCTTGCCTTGAGTGCTTCAAGTAGTGTGT
GCCCGTCTGTTGTGTGACTCTGGTAACTAGAGATCCCTCAGACCCTTTTAGTCAGTGTGGAAAATCTCTA
GCAGTAGTAGTTCATGTCATCTTATTATTCAGTATTTATAACTTGCAAAGAAATGAATATCAGAGAGTGA
GAGGAACTTGTTTATTGCAGCTTATAATGGTTACAAATAAAGCAATAGCATCACAAATTTCACAAATAAA
GCATTTTTTTCACTGCATTCTAGTTGTGGTTTGTCCAAACTCATCAATGTATCTTATCATGTCTGGCTCT
AGCTATCCCGCCCCTAACTCCGCCCATCCCGCCCCTAACTCCGCCCAGTTCCGCCCATTCTCCGCCCCAT
GGCTGACTAATTTTTTTTATTTATGCAGAGGCCGAGGCCGCCTCGGCCTCTGAGCTATTCCAGAAGTAGT
GAGGAGGCTTTTTTGGAGGCCTAGGGACGTACCCAATTCGCCCTATAGTGAGTCGTATTAGCATGTGAGC
AAAAGGCCAGCATAAATCAAAAGAATAGACCGAGATAGGGT
[37 nt withheld, positions 7532-7568]
AAAGAACGTGGACTCCAACGTCAAAGG
[49 nt withheld, positions 7596-7644]
T
[91 nt withheld, positions 7646-7736]
G
[124 nt withheld, positions 7738-7861]
CAGGTGGCACTTTTCGGGGAAATGTGCGCGGAACCCCTATTTGTTTATTTTTCTAAATACATTCAAATAT
GTATCCGCTCATGAGACAATAACCCTGATAAATGCTTCAATAATATTGAAAAAGGAAGAGTATGAGTATT
CAACATTTCCGTGTCGCCCTTATTCCCTTTTTTGCGGCATTTTGCCTTCCTGTTTTTGCTCACCCAGAAA
CGCTGGTGAAAGTAAAAGATGCTGAAGATCAGTTGGGTGCACGAGTGGGTTACATCGAACTGGATCTCAA
CAGCGGTAAGATCCTTGAGAGTTTTCGCCCCGAAGAACGTTTTCCAATGATGAGCACTTTTAAAGTTCTG
CTATGTGGCGCGGTATTATCCCGTATTGACGCCGGGCAAGAGCAACTCGGTCGCCGCATACACTATTCTC
AGAATGACTTGGTTGAGTACTCACCAGTCACAGAAAAGCATCTTACGGATGGCATGACAGTAAGAGAATT
ATGCAGTGCTGCCATAACCATGAGTGATAACACTGCGGCCAACTTACTTCTGACAACGATCGGAGGACCG
AAGGAGCTAACCGCTTTTTTGCACAACATGGGGGATCATGTAACTCGCCTTGATCGTTGGGAACCGAAGC
TGAATGAAGCCATACCAAACGACGAGCGTGACACCACGATGCCTGTAGCAATGGCAACAACGTTGCGCAA
ACTATTAACTGGCGAACTACTTACTCTAGCTTCCCGGCAACAATTAATAGACTGGATGGAGGCGGATAAA
GTTGCAGGACCACTTCTGCGCTCGGCCCTTCCGGCTGGCTGGTTTATTGCTGATAAATCTGGAGCCGGTG
AGCGTGGGTCTCGCGGTATCATTGCAGCACTGGGGCCAGATGGTAAGCCCTCCCGTATCGTAGTTATCTA
CACGACGGGGAGTCAGGCAACTATGGATGAACGAAATAGACAGATCGCTGAGATAGGTGCCTCACTGATT
AAGCATTGGTAACTGTCAGACCAAGTTTACTCATATATACTTTAGATTGATTTAAAACTTCATTTTTAAT
TTAAAAGGATCTAGGTGAAGATCCTTTTTGATAATCTCATGACCAAAATCCCTTAACGTGAGTTTTCGTT
CCACTGAGCGTCAGACCCCGTAGAAAAGATCAAAGGATCTTCTTGAGATCCTTTTTTTCTGCGCGTAATC
TGCTGCTTGCAAACAAAAAAACCACCGCTACCAGCGGTGGTTTGTTTGCCGGATCAAGAGCTACCAACTC
TTTTTCCGAAGGTAACTGGCTTCAGCAGAGCGCAGATACCAAATACTGTTCTTCTAGTGTAGCCGTAGTT
AGGCCACCACTTCAAGAACTCTGTAGCACCGCCTACATACCTCGCTCTGCTAATCCTGTTACCAGTGGCT
GCTGCCAGTGGCGATAAGTCGTGTCTTACCGGGTTGGACTCAAGACGATAGTTACCGGATAAGGCGCAGC
GGTCGGGCTGAACGGGGGGTTCGTGCACACAGCCCAGCTTGGAGCGAACGACCTACACCGAACTGAGATA
CCTACAGCGTGAGCTATGAGAAAGCGCCACGCTTCCCGAAGGGAGAAAGGCGGACAGGTATCCGGTAAGC
GGCAGGGTCGGAACAGGAGAGCGCACGAGGGAGCTTCCAGGGGGAAACGCCTGGTATCTTTATAGTCCTG
TCGGGTTTCGCCACCTCTGACTTGAGCGTCGATTTTTGTGATGCTCGTCAGGGGGGCGGAGCCTATGGAA
AAACGCCAGCAACGCGGCCTTTTTACGGTTCCTGGCCTTTTGCTGGCCTTTTGCTCACATGTTCTTTCCT
GCGTTATCCCCTGATTCTGTGGATAACCGTATTACCGCCATGCATTAGTTATTAATAGTAATCAATTACG
GGGTCATTAGTTCATAGCCCATATATGGAGTTCCGCGTTACATAACTTACGGTAAATGGCCCGCCTGGCT
GACCGCCCAACGACCCCCGCCCATTGACGTCAATAATGACGTATGTTCCCATAGTAACGCCAATAGGGAC
TTTCCATTGACGTCAATGGGTGGAGTATTTACGGTAAACTGCCCACTTGGCAGTACATCAAGTGTATCAT
ATGCCAAGTACGCCCCCTATTGACGTCAATGACGGTAAATGGCCCGCCTGGCATTATGCCCAGTACATGA
CCTTATGGGACTTTCCTACTTGGCAGTACATCTACGTATTAGTCATCGCTATTACCATGGTGATGCGGTT
TTGGCAGTACATCAATGGGCGTGGATAGCGGTTTGACTCACGGGGATTTCCAAGTCTCCACCCCATTGAC
GTCAATGGGAGTTTGTTTTGGCACCAAAATCAACGGGACTTTCCAAAATGTCGTAACAACTCCGCCCCAT
TGACGCAAATGGGCGGTAGGCGTGTACGGTGGGAGGTCTATATAAGCAGCGCGTTTTGCCTGTACTGGGT
CTCTCTGGTTAGACCAGATCTGAGCCTGGGAGCTCTCTGGCTAACTAGGGAACCCACTGCTTAAGCCTCA
ATAAAGCTTGCCTTGAGTGCTTCAAGTAGTGTGTGCCCGTCTGTTGTGTGACTCTGGTAACTAGAGATCC
CTCAGACCCTTTTAGTCAGTGTGGAAAATCTCTAGCAGTGGCGCCCGAACAGGGACTTGAAAGCGAAAGG
GAAACCAGAGGAGCTCTCTCGACGCAGGACTCGGCTTGCTGAAGCGCGCACGGCAAGAGGCGAGGGGCGG
CGACTGGTGAGTACGCCAAAAATTTTGACTAGCGGAGGCTAGAAGGAGAGAGATGGGTGCGAGAGCGTCA
GTATTAAGCGGGGGAGAATTAGATCGCGATGGGAAAAAATTCGGTTAAGGCCAGGGGGAAAGAAAAAATA
TAAATTAAAACATATAGTATGGGCAAGCAGGGAGCTAGAACGATTCGCAGTTAATCCTGGCCTGTTAGAA
ACATCAGAAGGCTGTAGACAAATACTGGGACAGCTACAACCATCCCTTCAGACAGGATCAGAAGAACTTA
GATCATTATATAATACAGTAGCAACCCTCTATTGTGTGCATCAAAGGATAGAGATAAAAGACACCAAGGA
AGCTTTAGACAAGATAGAGGAAGAGCAAAACAAAAGTAAGACCACCGCACAGCAAGCGGCCGGCCGCTGA
TCTTCAGACCTGGAGGAGGAGATATGAGGGACAATTGGAGAAGTGAATTATATAAATATAAAGTAGTAAA
AATTGAACCATTAGGAGTAGCACCCACCAAGGCAAAGAGAAGAGTGGTGCAGAGAGAAAAAAGAGCAGTG
GGAATAGGAGCTTTGTTCCTTGGGTTCTTGGGAGCAGCAGGAAGCACTATGGGCGCAGCGTCAATGACGC
TGACGGTACAGGCCAGACAATTATTGTCTGGTATAGTGCAGCAGCAGAACAATTTGCTGAGGGCTATTGA
GGCGCAACAGCATCTGTTGCAACTCACAGTCTGGGGCATCAAGCAGCTCCAGGCAAGAATCCTGGCTGTG
GAAAGATACCTAAAGGATCAACAGCTCCTGGGGATTTGGGGTTGCTCTGGAAAACTCATTTGCACCACTG
CTGTGCCTTGGAATGCTAGTTGGAGTAATAAATCTCTGGAACAGATTTGGAATCACACGACCTGGATGGA
GTGGGACAGAGAAATTAACAATTACACAAGCTTAATACACTCCTTAATTGAAGAATCGCAAAACCAGCAA
GAAAAGAATGAACAAGAATTATTGGAATTAGATAAATGGGCAAGTTTGTGGAATTGGTTTAACATAACAA
ATTGGCTGTGGTATATAAAATTATTCATAATGATAGTAGGAGGCTTGGTAGGTTTAAGAATAGTTTTTGC
TGTACTTTCTATAGTGAATAGAGTTAGGCAGGGATATTCACCATTATCGTTTCAGACCCACCTCCCAACC
CCGAGGGGACCCGACAGGCCCGAAGGAATAGAAGAAGAAGGTGGAGAGAGAGACAGAGACAGATCCATTC
GATTAGTGAACGGATCGGCACTGCGTGCGCCAATTCTGCAGACAAATGGCAGTATTCATCCACAATTTTA
AAAGAAAAGGGGGGATTGGGGGGTACAGTGCAGGGGAAAGAATAGTAGACATAATAGCAACAGACATACA
AACTAAAGAATTACAAAAACAAATTACAAAAATTCAAAATTTTCGGGTTTATTACAGGGACAGCAGAGAT
CCAGTTTGGTTAGTACCGGGCCCGCTCTAGCCCTAGATTTAAATCGATGTACGGGCCAGATATACGCGTT
GACATTGATTATTGACTAGTTATTAATAGTAATCAATTACGGGGTCATTAGTTCATAGCCCATATATGGA
GTTCCGCGTTACATAACTTACGGTAAATGGCCCGCCTGGCTGACCGCCCAACGACCCCCGCCCATTGACG
TCAATAATGACGTATGTTCCCATAGTAACGCCAATAGGGACTTTCCATTGACGTCAATGGGTGGAGTATT
TACGGTAAACTGCCCACTTGGCAGTACATCAAGTGTATCATATGCCAAGTACGCCCCCTATTGACGTCAA
TGACGGTAAATGGCCCGCCTGGCATTATGCCCAGTACATGACCTTATGGGACTTTCCTACTTGGCAGTAC
ATCTACGTATTAGTCATCGCTATTACCATGGTCGAGGTGAGCCCCACGTTCTGCTTCACTCTCCCCATCT
CCCCCCCCTCCCCACCCCCAATTTTGTATTTATTTATTTTTTAATTATTTTGTGCAGCGATGGGGGCGGG
GGGGGGG
Features (pLannotate 1.2.2; 30 found; start..end, strand, type, name):
    112..1128    +  intron         chimeric intron: chimera between introns from chicken β-actin and rabbit β-globin
   1245..1262    +  protein_bind   attB1 (fragment): mutant version of attB; core recombination site for the Gateway® BP reaction BP Clonase™
   1271..4588    +  CDS            GLI1: GLI1_HUMAN - Also known as GLI. Experimental evidence at protein level: Swiss-Prot protein existence level 1. [Isoform 2]: Acts as a transcriptional activator, but activates a different set of genes than isoform 1. Activates expression of CD24, unlike isoform 1. Mediates SHH signaling. Promotes cancer cell migration. From Homo sapiens (Human).
   4599..4616    -  protein_bind   attB2 (fragment): mutant version of attB; core recombination site for the Gateway® BP reaction BP Clonase™
   4640..4660    +  CDS            FLAG (fragment): FLAG® epitope tag, followed by an enterokinase cleavage site
   4684..5244    +  misc_feature   IRES: internal ribosome entry site (IRES) of the encephalomyocarditis virus (EMCV)
   5247..5966    +  CDS            EGFP: the original enhanced GFP (Yang et al., 1996) mammalian codon-optimized
   5978..6008    +  misc_feature   MCS (fragment): pUC18/19 multiple cloning site
   6043..6631    +  misc_feature   WPRE: woodchuck hepatitis virus posttranscriptional regulatory element
   6632..6651    +  misc_feature   MCS (fragment): pBluescript multiple cloning site
   6653..6838    +  CDS            nef (fragment): NEF_HV1Z2 - Experimental evidence at protein level: Swiss-Prot protein existence level 1. Extracellular Nef protein targets CD4(+) T-lymphocytes for apoptosis by interacting with CXCR4 surface receptors. From Human immunodeficiency virus type 1 group M subtype D (isolate Z2/CDC-Z34) (HIV-1).
   6840..7073    +  LTR            3' LTR (ΔU3): self-inactivating 3' long terminal repeat (LTR) from HIV-1
   7145..7266    +  polyA_signal   SV40 poly(A) signal: SV40 polyadenylation signal
   7306..7441    +  rep_origin     SV40 ori: SV40 origin of replication
   7462..7480    -  promoter       T7 promoter: promoter for bacteriophage T7 RNA polymerase
   7503..7861    -  rep_origin     f1 ori (sequence partly withheld): f1 bacteriophage origin of replication; arrow indicates direction of (+) strand synthesis
   7888..7992    +  promoter       AmpR promoter: bla
   7993..8853    +  CDS            AmpR: β-lactamase; bla; confers resistance to ampicillin, carbenicillin, and related antibiotics
   9024..9612    +  rep_origin     ori: high-copy-number ColE1/pMB1/pBR322/pUC origin of replication
   9787..10090   +  enhancer       CMV enhancer: human cytomegalovirus immediate early enhancer
  10091..10290   +  promoter       CMV promoter: human cytomegalovirus (CMV) immediate early promoter
  10308..10488   +  LTR            5' LTR (truncated): truncated 5' long terminal repeat (LTR) from HIV-1
  10535..10660   +  misc_feature   HIV-1 Ψ: packaging signal of human immunodeficiency virus type 1
  10644..10982   +  CDS            HIV-1 gag (fragment): gag protein from human immunodeficiency virus 1; gag
  11157..11390   +  misc_feature   RRE: The Rev response element (RRE) of HIV-1 allows for Rev-dependent mRNA export from the nucleus to the cytoplasm.
  11767..11867   +  CDS            Rev (fragment): human immunodeficiency virus 1 (HIV-1) Rev protein; rev; enhances nuclear export of unspliced and incompletely spliced viral mRNAs
  11917..12034   +  misc_feature   cPPT/CTS: central polypurine tract and central termination sequence of HIV-1
  12132..12511   +  enhancer       CMV enhancer: human cytomegalovirus immediate early enhancer
  12513..12628   +  promoter       chicken β-actin promoter (fragment): contains a 21-bp deletion relative to the standard chicken β-actin promoter
  12614..111     +  promoter       chicken β-actin promoter (fragment) (across the origin): contains a 21-bp deletion relative to the standard chicken β-actin promoter
