[The description below was written by a language model from this plasmid's Addgene catalogue record and pLannotate feature annotations shown in this document.]
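Description:
GLI1_pLENTI-CAG-IRES-GFP is a self-inactivating HIV-1-based lentiviral expression plasmid carrying human GLI1, the zinc-finger transcription factor that mediates Sonic hedgehog signalling. It is built on the plenti-CAG-gate-FLAG-IRES-GFP Gateway destination backbone, modified so that the original kanamycin marker is replaced by ampicillin resistance. In bacteria it is maintained through a ColE1/pUC-type origin and the bla gene. The catalogue lists it as low copy and grown in a recombination-reduced strain, as is common for repeat-containing lentiviral plasmids. An f1 origin, an SV40 origin and an SV40 poly(A) signal are also present in the backbone.

Viral genomic RNA is transcribed in packaging cells from a CMV enhancer/promoter fused to a truncated 5' LTR. It contains the Ψ packaging signal with a partial gag region, the RRE for Rev-dependent nuclear export, the cPPT/CTS and a ΔU3 3' LTR that inactivates LTR promoter activity after integration. Inside the provirus, the CAG promoter (CMV enhancer, chicken β-actin promoter and chimeric intron) drives the roughly 3.3 kb GLI1 coding sequence. GLI1 is flanked by attB1 and attB2 sites left by Gateway recombination. A FLAG tag fragment lies just downstream of attB2, but the record does not say whether it is translated in frame with GLI1. An EMCV IRES then allows EGFP to be translated from the same transcript, marking transduced cells, and a WPRE enhances expression.

The depositor and repository sequencing records show the same features in the same order, differing slightly in total length and in annotation of the β-actin promoter. The associated publication describes an overexpression screen for modulators of Sonic hedgehog signalling relevant to Down syndrome. GLI1's specific role in that screen is not stated.
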