Addgene plasmid #176992: GLI1_pLENTI-CAG-IRES-GFP
Purpose: Mammalian lentiviral expression vector encoding GLI1
Depositing lab: Roger Reeves. Depositing organization: Johns Hopkins University and School of Medicine. Publication: Overexpression screen of chromosome 21 genes reveals modulators of Sonic hedgehog signaling relevant to Down syndrome. Moyer AJ, Fernandez FX, Li Y, Klinedinst DK, Florea LD, Kazuki Y, Oshimura M, Reeves RH. Dis Model Mech. 2023 Apr 1;16(4):dmm049712. doi: 10.1242/dmm.049712. Epub 2023 Apr 13. PubMed 36995257.
Backbone
  Vector backbone: plenti-CAG-gate-FLAG-IRES-GFP
  Backbone manufacturer: Derived from Addgene #107398; KanR replaced with AmpR
  Backbone size w/o insert (bp): 9341
  Vector type: Lentiviral
Growth in bacteria
  Bacterial resistance: Ampicillin, 100 μg/mL
  Growth temperature: 30°C
  Growth strain: NEB Stable
  Copy number: Low Copy
Gene/Insert
  Gene/Insert name: GLI1 (alt names: GLI; PPD1)
  Species: H. sapiens (human)
  Insert size (bp): 3330
  Entrez Gene: GLI1 (a.k.a. GLI, PAPA8, PPD1)
  Promoter: CAG
  Cloning method: Gateway Cloning
Resource information
  A portion of this plasmid was derived from a plasmid made by: Derived from Addgene #82123
Terms and licenses: Academic/Nonprofit Terms; Industry Terms: Not Available to Industry
How to cite: GLI1_pLENTI-CAG-IRES-GFP was a gift from Roger Reeves (Addgene plasmid # 176992 ; http://n2t.net/addgene:176992 ; RRID:Addgene_176992)
